Addgene plasmid #186395: pDEST-Spe4-RfA-Snaptag-stop
Purpose: (Empty Backbone) Destination vector for the expression of a fluorescent fusion of a protein of interest with C-ter Snap tag into embryos, by mRNA microinjection
Depositing lab: Patrick Lemaire.
Backbone
  Vector backbone: pDEST-Spe4-RfA
  Backbone size (bp): 5412
  Vector type: Gateway destination vector
  Selectable markers: ccdB gene
Growth in bacteria
  Bacterial resistance: Chloramphenicol and Ampicillin, 25 & 100 μg/mL
  Growth temperature: 37°C
  Growth strain: ccdB Survival
  Copy number: High Copy
Gene/Insert
  Gene/Insert name: None
Terms and licenses: Academic/Nonprofit Terms; Industry Terms: Not Available to Industry
Depositor comments: Gateway destination vector for mRNA production to overexpress a protein of interest following microinjection into ascidian eggs. Likely to be useful for zebrafish, Xenopus, urchin and cnidarian (Clytia, Nematostella...) overexpression studies as well. Backbone was modified by insertion of C terminal Snap-tag tag at EcoR V/Avr II restriction site
How to cite: pDEST-Spe4-RfA-Snaptag-stop was a gift from Patrick Lemaire (Addgene plasmid # 186395 ; http://n2t.net/addgene:186395 ; RRID:Addgene_186395)
