[The description below was written by a language model from this plasmid's Addgene catalogue record and pLannotate feature annotations shown in this document.]
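Description:
pDEST-Spe4-RfA-Snaptag-stop is an empty Gateway destination vector built for in vitro synthesis of mRNA encoding a protein of interest fused at its C-terminus to a SNAP-tag, for delivery into eggs or embryos by microinjection. It derives from the pDEST-Spe4-RfA backbone, into which the SNAP-tag coding sequence was inserted downstream of the Gateway cassette. The plasmid replicates in E. coli from a high-copy ColE1/pUC-type origin and also carries an f1 origin. It carries AmpR on the backbone and a chloramphenicol resistance gene within the Gateway cassette. Because the cassette also contains the ccdB toxin gene, the unrecombined vector must be maintained in a ccdB-tolerant strain.

The expression unit reads from a T3 RNA polymerase promoter through the Xenopus beta-globin 5'-UTR, a translational enhancer, into the attR1–CmR–ccdB–attR2 cassette (reading frame A, as the name suggests), followed by the SNAP-tag, whose stop codon is indicated by the name, and the Xenopus beta-globin 3'-UTR. An LR reaction with an entry clone replaces the CmR/ccdB segment with the open reading frame of interest, and loss of ccdB provides counter-selection for recombinants in standard strains. To yield the fusion, the incoming ORF would need to lack a stop codon and be in frame with the tag. T3 transcription then gives a sense mRNA flanked by globin UTRs. An antisense-oriented T7 promoter and lac/lacZα remnants are backbone leftovers. SNAP-tag, an engineered O6-alkylguanine-DNA alkyltransferase, covalently binds benzylguanine-conjugated fluorophores, allowing fluorescent labelling of the fusion protein. The depositor designed it for overexpression in ascidian eggs and suggests it is likely to be useful in zebrafish, Xenopus, sea urchin and cnidarians too.
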