Features (pLannotate 1.2.2; 21 found; start..end, strand, type, name):
     21..125     +  promoter       AmpR promoter: bla
    126..986     +  CDS            AmpR: β-lactamase; bla; confers resistance to ampicillin, carbenicillin, and related antibiotics
   1157..1745    +  rep_origin     ori: high-copy-number ColE1/pMB1/pBR322/pUC origin of replication
   1928..2020    +  CDS            lacI (fragment): lac repressor; lacI; The lac repressor binds to the lac operator to inhibit transcription in E. coli. This inhibition can be relieved by adding lactose or isopropyl-β-D-thiogalactopyranoside (IPTG).
   2033..2054    +  protein_bind   CAP binding site: CAP binding activates transcription in the presence of cAMP. E. coli catabolite activator protein
   2069..2099    +  promoter       lac promoter: promoter for the E. coli lac operon
   2107..2123    +  protein_bind   lac operator: The lac repressor binds to the lac operator to inhibit transcription in E. coli. This inhibition can be relieved by adding lactose or isopropyl-β-D-thiogalactopyranoside (IPTG). lac repressor encoded by lacI
   2168..2186    +  promoter       T3 promoter: promoter for bacteriophage T3 RNA polymerase
   2211..2253    +  5'UTR          Xenopus globin 5'-UTR: translational enhancer from the 5'-UTR of the major beta-globin gene of Xenopus laevis
   2282..2406    +  protein_bind   attR1: mutant version of attR; recombination site for the Gateway® LR reaction LR Clonase™
   2431..2461    +  promoter       lac UV5 promoter: E. coli lac promoter with an "up" mutation
   2486..2514    +  promoter       cat promoter (fragment): promoter of the E. coli cat gene encoding chloramphenicol acetyltransferase
   2515..3174    +  CDS            CmR: chloramphenicol acetyltransferase; cat; confers resistance to chloramphenicol
   3353..3511    +  CDS            ccdA (fragment): CCDA_ECO57 - Also known as H, letA. Experimental evidence at protein level: Swiss-Prot protein existence level 1. Antitoxin component of a type II toxin-antitoxin (TA) system which inhibits the post-segregational killing (PSK) of plasmid-free cells, also referred to as a plasmid addiction system. Binds to and blocks the activity of CcdB; will also remove bound CcdB protein from the CcdB-GyrA complex by forming a CcdA-CcdB complex, a process termed rejuvenation. Functions as a transcriptional corepressor for the ccdAB operon, repression also requires CcdB (By similarity). From Escherichia coli
   3516..3818    +  CDS            ccdB: CCDB_ECOLI - Also known as G, letB, letD. Experimental evidence at protein level: Swiss-Prot protein existence level 1. Toxic component of a type II toxin-antitoxin (TA) system, functioning in plasmid maintainence. Responsible for the post- segregational killing (PSK) of plasmid-free cells, also referred to as a plasmid addiction system. Half-life of over 2 hours. Cell killing by CcdB is accompanied by filamentation, defects in chromosome and plasmid segregation, defects in cell division, formation of anucleate cells, decreased DNA synthesis and plasmid loss. Interferes with the activity of DN
   3862..3986    -  protein_bind   attR2: mutant version of attR; recombination site for the Gateway® LR reaction LR Clonase™
   4000..4545    +  CDS            SNAP-tag®: human O6-alkylguanine-DNA-alkyltransferase variant that forms covalent bonds with benzylguanine derivatives fast-reacting variant, optimized for mammalian expression
   4555..4680    +  3'UTR          Xenopus globin 3'-UTR: 3'-UTR of the major beta-globin gene of Xenopus laevis
   4769..4787    -  promoter       T7 promoter: promoter for bacteriophage T7 RNA polymerase
   4790..4947    +  CDS            lacZα (fragment): LacZα fragment of β-galactosidase; lacZ fragment
   4978..5406    -  rep_origin     f1 ori (sequence partly withheld): f1 bacteriophage origin of replication; arrow indicates direction of (+) strand synthesis
>Addgene plasmid #186395 | pDEST-Spe4-RfA-Snaptag-stop | addgene full sequence | sequence record 373843 | Addgene Partial NGS Result
GCACTTTTCGGGGAAATGTGCGCGGAACCCCTATTTGTTTATTTTTCTAAATACATTCAAATATGTATCC
GCTCATGAGACAATAACCCTGATAAATGCTTCAATAATATTGAAAAAGGAAGAGTATGAGTATTCAACAT
TTCCGTGTCGCCCTTATTCCCTTTTTTGCGGCATTTTGCCTTCCTGTTTTTGCTCACCCAGAAACGCTGG
TGAAAGTAAAAGATGCTGAAGATCAGTTGGGTGCACGAGTGGGTTACATCGAACTGGATCTCAACAGCGG
TAAGATCCTTGAGAGTTTTCGCCCCGAAGAACGTTTTCCAATGATGAGCACTTTTAAAGTTCTGCTATGT
GGCGCGGTATTATCCCGTATTGACGCCGGGCAAGAGCAACTCGGTCGCCGCATACACTATTCTCAGAATG
ACTTGGTTGAGTACTCACCAGTCACAGAAAAGCATCTTACGGATGGCATGACAGTAAGAGAATTATGCAG
TGCTGCCATAACCATGAGTGATAACACTGCGGCCAACTTACTTCTGACAACGATCGGAGGACCGAAGGAG
CTAACCGCTTTTTTGCACAACATGGGGGATCATGTAACTCGCCTTGATCGTTGGGAACCGGAGCTGAATG
AAGCCATACCAAACGACGAGCGTGACACCACGATGCCTGTAGCAATGGCAACAACGTTGCGCAAACTATT
AACTGGCGAACTACTTACTCTAGCTTCCCGGCAACAATTAATAGACTGGATGGAGGCGGATAAAGTTGCA
GGACCACTTCTGCGCTCGGCCCTTCCGGCTGGCTGGTTTATTGCTGATAAATCTGGAGCCGGTGAGCGTG
GATCTCGCGGTATCATTGCAGCACTGGGGCCAGATGGTAAGCCCTCCCGTATCGTAGTTATCTACACGAC
GGGGAGTCAGGCAACTATGGATGAACGAAATAGACAGATCGCTGAGATAGGTGCCTCACTGATTAAGCAT
TGGTAACTGTCAGACCAAGTTTACTCATATATACTTTAGATTGATTTAAAACTTCATTTTTAATTTAAAA
GGATCTAGGTGAAGATCCTTTTTGATAATCTCATGACCAAAATCCCTTAACGTGAGTTTTCGTTCCACTG
AGCGTCAGACCCCGTAGAAAAGATCAAAGGATCTTCTTGAGATCCTTTTTTTCTGCGCGTAATCTGCTGC
TTGCAAACAAAAAAACCACCGCTACCAGCGGTGGTTTGTTTGCCGGATCAAGAGCTACCAACTCTTTTTC
CGAAGGTAACTGGCTTCAGCAGAGCGCAGATACCAAATACTGTTCTTCTAGTGTAGCCGTAGTTAGGCCA
CCACTTCAAGAACTCTGTAGCACCGCCTACATACCTCGCTCTGCTAATCCTGTTACCAGTGGCTGCTGCC
AGTGGCGATAAGTCGTGTCTTACCGGGTTGGACTCAAGACGATAGTTACCGGATAAGGCGCAGCGGTCGG
GCTGAACGGGGGGTTCGTGCACACAGCCCAGCTTGGAGCGAACGACCTACACCGAACTGAGATACCTACA
GCGTGAGCTATGAGAAAGCGCCACGCTTCCCGAAGGGAGAAAGGCGGACAGGTATCCGGTAAGCGGCAGG
GTCGGAACAGGAGAGCGCACGAGGGAGCTTCCAGGGGGAAACGCCTGGTATCTTTATAGTCCTGTCGGGT
TTCGCCACCTCTGACTTGAGCGTCGATTTTTGTGATGCTCGTCAGGGGGGCGGAGCCTATGGAAAAACGC
CAGCAACGCGGCCTTTTTACGGTTCCTGGCCTTTTGCTGGCCTTTTGCTCACATGTTCTTTCCTGCGTTA
TCCCCTGATTCTGTGGATAACCGTATTACCGCCTTTGAGTGAGCTGATACCGCTCGCCGCAGCCGAACGA
CCGAGCGCAGCGAGTCAGTGAGCGAGGAAGCGGAAGAGCGCCCAATACGCAAACCGCCTCTCCCCGCGCG
TTGGCCGATTCATTAATGCAGCTGGCACGACAGGTTTCCCGACTGGAAAGCGGGCAGTGAGCGCAACGCA
ATTAATGTGAGTTAGCTCACTCATTAGGCACCCCAGGCTTTACACTTTATGCTTCCGGCTCGTATGTTGT
GTGGAATTGTGAGCGGATAACAATTTCACACAGGAAACAGCTATGACCATGATTACGCCAAGCTCGAAAT
TAACCCTCACTAAAGGGAACAAAAGCTGGAGCTAAGCTTGCTTGTTCTTTTTGCAGAAGCTCAGAATAAA
CGCTCAACTTTGGCAGATCTGACGTCAGGCCTTACGTAATCACAAGTTTGTACAAAAAAGCTGAACGAGA
AACGTAAAATGATATAAATATCAATATATTAAATTAGATTTTGCATAAAAAACAGACTACATAATACTGT
AAAACACAACATATCCAGTCACTATGGCGGCCGCATTAGGCACCCCAGGCTTTACACTTTATGCTTCCGG
CTCGTATAATGTGTGGATTTTGAGTTAGGATCCGGCGAGATTTTCAGGAGCTAAGGAAGCTAAAATGGAG
AAAAAAATCACTGGATATACCACCGTTGATATATCCCAATGGCATCGTAAAGAACATTTTGAGGCATTTC
AGTCAGTTGCTCAATGTACCTATAACCAGACCGTTCAGCTGGATATTACGGCCTTTTTAAAGACCGTAAA
GAAAAATAAGCACAAGTTTTATCCGGCCTTTATTCACATTCTTGCCCGCCTGATGAATGCTCATCCGGAA
TTCCGTATGGCAATGAAAGACGGTGAGCTGGTGATATGGGATAGTGTTCACCCTTGTTACACCGTTTTCC
ATGAGCAAACTGAAACGTTTTCATCGCTCTGGAGTGAATACCACGACGATTTCCGGCAGTTTCTACACAT
ATATTCGCAAGATGTGGCGTGTTACGGTGAAAACCTGGCCTATTTCCCTAAAGGGTTTATTGAGAATATG
TTTTTCGTCTCAGCCAATCCCTGGGTGAGTTTCACCAGTTTTGATTTAAACGTGGCCAATATGGACAACT
TCTTCGCCCCCGTTTTCACCATGGGCAAATATTATACGCAAGGCGACAAGGTGCTGATGCCGCTGGCGAT
TCAGGTTCATCATGCCGTCTGTGATGGCTTCCATGTCGGCAGAATGCTTAATGAATTACAACAGTACTGC
GATGAGTGGCAGGGCGGGGCGTAAACGCGTGGATCCGGCTTACTAAAAGCCAGATAACAGTATGCGTATT
TGCGCGCTGATTTTTGCGGTATAAGAATATATACTGATATGTATACCCGAAGTATGTCAAAAAGAGGTGT
GCTATGAAGCAGCGTATTACAGTGACAGTTGACAGCGACAGCTATCAGTTGCTCAAGGCATATATGATGT
CAATATCTCCGGTCTGGTAAGCACAACCATGCAGAATGAAGCCCGTCGTCTGCGTGCCGAACGCTGGAAA
GCGGAAAATCAGGAAGGGATGGCTGAGGTCGCCCGGTTTATTGAAATGAACGGCTCTTTTGCTGACGAGA
ACAGGGACTGGTGAAATGCAGTTTAAGGTTTACACCTATAAAAGAGAGAGCCGTTATCGTCTGTTTGTGG
ATGTACAGAGTGATATTATTGACACGCCCGGGCGACGGATGGTGATCCCCCTGGCCAGTGCACGTCTGCT
GTCAGATAAAGTCTCCCGTGAACTTTACCCGGTGGTGCATATCGGGGATGAAAGCTGGCGCATGATGACC
ACCGATATGGCCAGTGTGCCGGTCTCCGTTATCGGGGAAGAAGTGGCTGATCTCAGCCACCGCGAAAATG
ACATCAAAAACGCCATTAACCTGATGTTCTGGGGAATATAAATGTCAGGCTCCCTTATACACAGCCAGTC
TGCAGGTCGACCATAGTGACTGGATATGTTGTGTTTTACAGTATTATGTAGTCTGTTTTTTATGCAAAAT
CTAATTTAATATATTGATATTTATATCATTTTACGTTTCTCGTTCAGCTTTCTTGTACAAAGTGGTGATA
AACTTAGATATGGACAAAGACTGCGAAATGAAGCGCACCACCCTGGATAGCCCTCTGGGCAAGCTGGAAC
TGTCTGGGTGCGAACAGGGCCTGCACCGTATCATCTTCCTGGGCAAAGGAACATCTGCCGCCGACGCCGT
GGAAGTGCCTGCCCCAGCCGCCGTGCTGGGCGGACCAGAGCCACTGATGCAGGCCACCGCCTGGCTCAAC
GCCTACTTTCACCAGCCTGAGGCCATCGAGGAGTTCCCTGTGCCAGCCCTGCACCACCCAGTGTTCCAGC
AGGAGAGCTTTACCCGCCAGGTGCTGTGGAAACTGCTGAAAGTGGTGAAGTTCGGAGAGGTCATCAGCTA
CAGCCACCTGGCCGCCCTGGCCGGCAAYCCCGCCGCCACCGCCGCCGTGAAAACCGCCCTGAGCGGAAAT
CCCGTGCCCATTCTGATCCCCTGCCACCGGGTGGTGCAGGGCGACCTGGACGTGGGGGGCTACGAGGGCG
GGCTCGCCGTGAAAGAGTGGCTGCTGGCCCACGAGGGCCACAGACTGGGCAAGCCTGGGCTGGGTTAACC
TAGGAACCAGCCTCAAGAACACCCGAATGGAGTCTCTAAGCTACATAATACCAACTTACACTTTACAAAA
TGTTGTCCCCCAAAATGTAGCCATTCGTATCTGCYCCWAAWAAAAARAAARTTTYTTCACAWTCWAAAAA
AAAAAAAAAAAAAAAAAAAAAAAAAAAAMMCCCCCCCCCCCCCCCCTGCAGGGCCAAGTCGGCCGGCGCG
CCATTCGCCCTATAGTGAGTCGTATTACAATTCACTGGCCGTCGTTTTACAACGTCGTGACTGGGAAAAC
CCTGGCGTTACCCAACTTAATCGCCTTGCAGCACATCCCCCTTTCGCCAGCTGGCGTAATAGCGAAGAGG
CCCGCACCGATCGCCCTTCCCAACAGTTGCGCAGCCTGAATGGCGAATGGAAATTGTAAGCGTTAATATT
TTGTTAAAATTCGCGTTAAATTTTTGTTAAATCAGCTCATTTTTTAACCAATAGGCCGAAATCGGCAAAA
TCCCTTATAAATCAAAAGAATAGACCGAGATAGGGT
[37 nt withheld, positions 5077-5113]
AAAGAACGTGGACTCCAACGTCAAAGG
[49 nt withheld, positions 5141-5189]
T
[91 nt withheld, positions 5191-5281]
G
[124 nt withheld, positions 5283-5406]
CAGGTG
